>Addgene plasmid #142912 | TFORF2053 | addgene full sequence | sequence record 391564 | Addgene NGS Result
TTAATGTAGTCTTATGCAATACTCTTGTAGTCTTGCAACATGGTAACGATGAGTTAGCAACATGCCTTAC
AAGGAGAGAAAAAGCACCGTGCATGCCGATTGGTGGAAGTAAGGTGGTACGATCGTGCCTTATTAGGAAG
GCAACAGACGGGTCTGACATGGATTGGACGAACCACTGAATTGCCGCATTGCAGAGATATTGTATTTAAG
TGCCTAGCTCGATACATAAACGGGTCTCTCTGGTTAGACCAGATCTGAGCCTGGGAGCTCTCTGGCTAAC
TAGGGAACCCACTGCTTAAGCCTCAATAAAGCTTGCCTTGAGTGCTTCAAGTAGTGTGTGCCCGTCTGTT
GTGTGACTCTGGTAACTAGAGATCCCTCAGACCCTTTTAGTCAGTGTGGAAAATCTCTAGCAGTGGCGCC
CGAACAGGGACTTGAAAGCGAAAGGGAAACCAGAGGAGCTCTCTCGACGCAGGACTCGGCTTGCTGAAGC
GCGCACGGCAAGAGGCGAGGGGCGGCGACTGGTGAGTACGCCAAAAATTTTGACTAGCGGAGGCTAGAAG
GAGAGAGATGGGTGCGAGAGCGTCAGTATTAAGCGGGGGAGAATTAGATCGCGATGGGAAAAAATTCGGT
TAAGGCCAGGGGGAAAGAAAAAATATAAATTAAAACATATAGTATGGGCAAGCAGGGAGCTAGAACGATT
CGCAGTTAATCCTGGCCTGTTAGAAACATCAGAAGGCTGTAGACAAATACTGGGACAGCTACAACCATCC
CTTCAGACAGGATCAGAAGAACTTAGATCATTATATAATACAGTAGCAACCCTCTATTGTGTGCATCAAA
GGATAGAGATAAAAGACACCAAGGAAGCTTTAGACAAGATAGAGGAAGAGCAAAACAAAAGTAAGACCAC
CGCACAGCAAGCGGCCGCTGATCTTCAGACCTGGAGGAGGAGATATGAGGGACAATTGGAGAAGTGAATT
ATATAAATATAAAGTAGTAAAAATTGAACCATTAGGAGTAGCACCCACCAAGGCAAAGAGAAGAGTGGTG
CAGAGAGAAAAAAGAGCAGTGGGAATAGGAGCTTTGTTCCTTGGGTTCTTGGGAGCAGCAGGAAGCACTA
TGGGCGCAGCGTCAATGACGCTGACGGTACAGGCCAGACAATTATTGTCTGGTATAGTGCAGCAGCAGAA
CAATTTGCTGAGGGCTATTGAGGCGCAACAGCATCTGTTGCAACTCACAGTCTGGGGCATCAAGCAGCTC
CAGGCAAGAATCCTGGCTGTGGAAAGATACCTAAAGGATCAACAGCTCCTGGGGATTTGGGGTTGCTCTG
GAAAACTCATTTGCACCACTGCTGTGCCTTGGAATGCTAGTTGGAGTAATAAATCTCTGGAACAGATTTG
GAATCACACGACCTGGATGGAGTGGGACAGAGAAATTAACAATTACACAAGCTTAATACACTCCTTAATT
GAAGAATCGCAAAACCAGCAAGAAAAGAATGAACAAGAATTATTGGAATTAGATAAATGGGCAAGTTTGT
GGAATTGGTTTAACATAACAAATTGGCTGTGGTATATAAAATTATTCATAATGATAGTAGGAGGCTTGGT
AGGTTTAAGAATAGTTTTTGCTGTACTTTCTATAGTGAATAGAGTTAGGCAGGGATATTCACCATTATCG
TTTCAGACCCACCTCCCAACCCCGAGGGGACCCATGCATTGCATCTCAATTAGTCAGCAACCAGGTGTGG
AAAGTCCCCAGGCTCCCCAGCAGGCAGAAGTATGCAAAGCATGCGTCTCAATTAGTCAGCAACCATAGTC
CCGCCCCTAACTCCGCCCATCCCGCCCCTAACTCCGCCCAGTTCCGCCCATTCTCCGCCCCATGGCTGAC
TAATTTTTTTTATTTATGCAGAGGCCGAGGCCGCCTCGGCCTCTGAGCTATTCCAGAAGTAGTGAGGAGG
CTTTTTTGGAGGCCTAGGCTTTTGCAAAAAGCTTTCTAGAGGTACCACCGGAGCTTACCATGACCGAGTA
CAAGCCCACGGTGCGCCTCGCCACCCGCGACGACGTCCCCAGGGCCGTACGCACCCTCGCCGCCGCGTTC
GCCGACTACCCCGCCACGCGCCACACCGTCGATCCGGACCGCCACATCGAGCGGGTCACCGAGCTGCAAG
AACTCTTCCTCACGCGCGTCGGGCTCGACATCGGCAAGGTGTGGGTCGCGGACGACGGCGCCGCCGTGGC
GGTCTGGACCACGCCGGAGAGCGTCGAAGCGGGGGCGGTGTTCGCCGAGATCGGCCCGCGCATGGCCGAG
TTGAGCGGTTCCCGGCTGGCCGCGCAGCAACAGATGGAAGGCCTCCTGGCGCCGCACCGGCCCAAGGAGC
CCGCGTGGTTCCTGGCCACCGTCGGCGTCTCGCCCGACCACCAGGGCAAGGGTCTGGGCAGCGCCGTCGT
GCTCCCCGGAGTGGAGGCGGCCGAGCGCGCCGGGGTGCCCGCCTTCCTGGAGACCTCCGCGCCCCGCAAC
CTCCCCTTCTACGAGCGGCTCGGCTTCACCGTCACCGCCGACGTCGAGGTGCCCGAAGGACCGCGCACCT
GGTGCATGACCCGCAAGCCCGGTGCCAGTTAACGAATTCTAGATCTTGAGACAAATGGCAGTATTCATCC
ACAATTTTAAAAGAAAAGGGGGGATTGGGGGGTACAGTGCAGGGGAAAGAATAGTAGACATAATAGCAAC
AGACATACAAACTAAAGAATTACAAAAACAAATTACAAAAATTCAAAATTTTCGGGTTTATTACAGGGAC
AGCAGAGATCCACTTTGGCGCCGGCTCGAGGCCTGCAGGTGCAAAGATGGATAAAGTTTTAAACAGAGAG
GAATCTTTGCAGCTAATGGACCTTCTAGGTCTTGAAAGGAGTGGGAATTGGCTCCGGTGCCCGTCAGTGG
GCAGAGCGCACATCGCCCACAGTCCCCGAGAAGTTGGGGGGAGGGGTCGGCAATTGAACCGGTGCCTAGA
GAAGGTGGCGCGGGGTAAACTGGGAAAGTGATGTCGTGTACTGGCTCCGCCTTTTTCCCGAGGGTGGGGG
AGAACCGTATATAAGTGCAGTAGTCGCCGTGAACGTTCTTTTTCGCAACGGGTTTGCCGCCAGAACACAG
GTAAGTGCCGTGTGTGGTTCCCGCGGGCCTGGCCTCTTTACGGGTTATGGCCCTTGCGTGCCTTGAATTA
CTTCCACCTGGCTGCAGTACGTGATTCTTGATCCCGAGCTTCGGGTTGGAAGTGGGTGGGAGAGTTCGAG
GCCTTGCGCTTAAGGAGCCCCTTCGCCTCGTGCTTGAGTTGAGGCCTGGCCTGGGCGCTGGGGCCGCCGC
GTGCGAATCTGGTGGCACCTTCGCGCCTGTCTCGCTGCTTTCGATAAGTCTCTAGCCATTTAAAATTTTT
GATGACCTGCTGCGACGCTTTTTTTCTGGCAAGATAGTCTTGTAAATGCGGGCCAAGATCTGCACACTGG
TATTTCGGTTTTTGGGGCCGCGGGCGGCGACGGGGCCCGTGCGTCCCAGCGCACATGTTCGGCGAGGCGG
GGCCTGCGAGCGCGGCCACCGAGAATCGGACGGGGGTAGTCTCAAGCTGGCCGGCCTGCTCTGGTGCCTG
GCCTCGCGCCGCCGTGTATCGCCCCGCCCTGGGCGGCAAGGCTGGCCCGGTCGGCACCAGTTGCGTGAGC
GGAAAGATGGCCGCTTCCCGGCCCTGCTGCAGGGAGCTCAAAATGGAGGACGCGGCGCTCGGGAGAGCGG
GCGGGTGAGTCACCCACACAAAGGAAAAGGGCCTTTCCGTCCTCAGCCGTCGCTTCATGTGACTCCACGG
AGTACCGGGCGCCGTCCAGGCACCTCGATTAGTTCTCGAGCTTTTGGAGTACGTCGTCTTTAGGTTGGGG
GGAGGGGTTTTATGCGATGGAGTTTCCCCACACTGAGTGGGTGGAGACTGAAGTTAGGCCAGCTTGGCAC
TTGATGTAATTCTCCTTGGAATTTGCCCTTTTTGAGTTTGGATCTTGGTTCATTCTCAAGCCTCAGACAG
TGGTTCAAAGTTTTTTTCTTCCATTTCAGGTGTCGTGAGGCTAGCACCGCCACCATGGCCTCGCCGGCT
[372 nt withheld, positions 4130-4501]
GCAGAGATGGTTTCTGCCATCAAGCCTCCTCGTGAAGAGTTCCTCAACAGCCGGATGCTGATGCCCCAAG
ACATCATGGCCTATCGGGGTCGTGAGGTGGTGGAGAACAACCTGCCACTGAGGAGCGCCCCTGGGTGTGA
GAGCAGAGCCTTTGCCCCCAGCCTGTACAGTGGCCTGTCCACACCGCCAGCCTCTTATTCCATGTACAGC
CACCTCCCTGTCAGCAGCCTCCTCTTCTCCGATGAGGAGTTTCGGGATGTCCGGATGCCTGTGGCCAACC
CCTTCCCCAAGGAGCGGGCACTCCCATGTGATAGTGCCAGGCCAGTCCCTGGTGAGTACAGCCGGCCGAC
TTTGGAGGTGTCCCCCAATGTGTGCCACAGCAATATCTATTCACCCAAGGAAACAATCCCAGAAGAGGCA
CGAAGTGATATGCACTACAGTGTGGCTGAGGGCCTCAAACCTGCTGCCCCCTCAGCCCGAAATGCCCCCT
ACTTCCCTTGTGACAAGGCCAGCAAAGAAGAAGAGAGACCCTCCTCGGAAGATGAGATTGCCCTGCATTT
CGAGCCCCCCAATGCACCCCTGAACCGGAAGGGTCTGGTTAGTCCACAGAGCCCCCAGAAATCTGACTGC
CAGCCCAACTCGCCCACAGAGTCCTGCAGCAGTAAGAATGCCTGCATCCTCCAGGCTTCTGGCTCCCCTC
CAGCCAAGAGCCCCACTGACCCCAAAGCCTGCAACTGGAAGAAATACAAGTTCATCGTGCTCAACAGCCT
CAACCAGAATGCCAAACCAGAGGGGCCTGAGCAGGCTGAGCTGGGCCGCCTTTCCCCACGAGCCTACACG
GCCCCACCTGCCTGCCAGCCACCCATGGAGCCTGAGAACCTTGACCTCCAGTCCCCAACCAAGCTGAGTG
CCAGCGGGGAGGACTCCACCATCCCACAAGCCAGCCGGCTCAATAACATCGTTAACAGGTCCATGACGGG
CTCTCCCCGCAGCAGCAGCGAGAGCCACTCACCACTCTACATGCACCCCCCGAAGTGCACGTCCTGCGGC
TCTCAGTCCCCACAGCATGCAGAGATGTGCCTCCACACCGCTGGCCCCACGTTCCCTGAGGAGATGGGAG
AGACCCAGTCTGAGTACTCAGATTCTAGCTGTGAGAACGGGGCCTTCTTCTGCAATGAGTGTGACTGCCG
CTTCTCTGAGGAGGCCTCACTCAAGAGGCACACGCTGCAGACCCACAGTGACAAACCCTACAAGTGTGAC
CGCTGCCAGGCCTCCTTCCGCTACAAGGGCAACCTCGCCAGCCACAAGACCGTCCATACCGGTGAGAAAC
CCTATCGTTGCAACATCTGTGGGGCCCAGTTCAACCGGCCAGCCAACCTGAAAACCCACACTCGAATTCA
CTCTGGAGAGAAGCCCTACAAATGCGAAACCTGCGGAGCCAGATTTGTACAGGTGGCCCACCTCCGTGCC
CATGTGCTTATCCACACTGGTGAGAAGCCCTATCCCTGTGAAATCTGTGGCACCCGTTTCCGGCACCTTC
AGACTCTGAAGAGCCACCTGCGAATCCACACAGGAGAGAAACCTTACCATTGTGAGAAGTGTAACCTGCA
TTTCCGTCACAAAAGCCAGCTGCGACTTCACTTGCGCCAGAAGCATGGCGCCATCACCAACACCAAGGTG
CAATACCGCGTGTCAGCCACTGACCTGCCTCCGGAGCTCCCCAAAGCCTGCTAGTAATGAACTAGTCCGT
AACTTGAAAGTATTTCGATTTCTTGGCTTTATATATCTTGTGGAAAGGACGATCGCATCCGCGACAGACG
CATGTGACGCGTTAAGTCGACAATCAACCTCTGGATTACAAAATTTGTGAAAGATTGACTGGTATTCTTA
ACTATGTTGCTCCTTTTACGCTATGTGGATACGCTGCTTTAATGCCTTTGTATCATGCTATTGCTTCCCG
TATGGCTTTCATTTTCTCCTCCTTGTATAAATCCTGGTTGCTGTCTCTTTATGAGGAGTTGTGGCCCGTT
GTCAGGCAACGTGGCGTGGTGTGCACTGTGTTTGCTGACGCAACCCCCACTGGTTGGGGCATTGCCACCA
CCTGTCAGCTCCTTTCCGGGACTTTCGCTTTCCCCCTCCCTATTGCCACGGCGGAACTCATCGCCGCCTG
CCTTGCCCGCTGCTGGACAGGGGCTCGGCTGTTGGGCACTGACAATTCCGTGGTGTTGTCGGGGAAATCA
TCGTCCTTTCCTTGGCTGCTCGCCTGTGTTGCCACCTGGATTCTGCGCGGGACGTCCTTCTGCTACGTCC
CTTCGGCCCTCAATCCAGCGGACCTTCCTTCCCGCGGCCTGCTGCCGGCTCTGCGGCCTCTTCCGCGTCT
TCGCCTTCGCCCTCAGACGAGTCGGATCTCCCTTTGGGCCGCCTCCCCGCGTCGACTTTAAGACCAATGA
CTTACAAGGCAGCTGTAGATCTTAGCCACTTTTTAAAAGAAAAGGGGGGACTGGAAGGGCTAATTCACTC
CCAACGAAGACAAGATCTGCTTTTTGCTTGTACTGGGTCTCTCTGGTTAGACCAGATCTGAGCCTGGGAG
CTCTCTGGCTAACTAGGGAACCCACTGCTTAAGCCTCAATAAAGCTTGCCTTGAGTGCTTCAAGTAGTGT
GTGCCCGTCTGTTGTGTGACTCTGGTAACTAGAGATCCCTCAGACCCTTTTAGTCAGTGTGGAAAATCTC
TAGCAGTACGTATAGTAGTTCATGTCATCTTATTATTCAGTATTTATAACTTGCAAAGAAATGAATATCA
GAGAGTGAGAGGAACTTGTTTATTGCAGCTTATAATGGTTACAAATAAAGCAATAGCATCACAAATTTCA
CAAATAAAGCATTTTTTTCACTGCATTCTAGTTGTGGTTTGTCCAAACTCATCAATGTATCTTATCATGT
CTGGCTCTAGCTATCCCGCCCCTAACTCCGCCCATCCCGCCCCTAACTCCGCCCAGTTCCGCCCATTCTC
CGCCCCATGGCTGACTAATTTTTTTTATTTATGCAGAGGCCGAGGCCGCCTCGGCCTCTGAGCTATTCCA
GAAGTAGTGAGGAGGCTTTTTTGGAGGCCTAGGGACGTACCCAATTCGCCCTATAGTGAGTCGTATTACG
CGCGCTCACTGGCCGTCGTTTTACAACGTCGTGACTGGGAAAACCCTGGCGTTACCCAACTTAATCGCCT
TGCAGCACATCCCCCTTTCGCCAGCTGGCGTAATAGCGAAGAGGCCCGCACCGATCGCCCTTCCCAACAG
TTGCGCAGCCTGAATGGCGAATGGG
[124 nt withheld, positions 7817-7940]
C
[91 nt withheld, positions 7942-8032]
A
[49 nt withheld, positions 8034-8082]
CCTTTGACGTTGGAGTCCACGTTCTTT
[37 nt withheld, positions 8110-8146]
ACCCTATCTCGGTCTATTCTTTTGATTTATAAGGGATTTTGCCGATTTCGGCCTATTGGTTAAAAAATGA
GCTGATTTAACAAAAATTTAACGCGAATTTTAACAAAATATTAACGCTTACAATTTAGGTGGCACTTTTC
GGGGAAATGTGCGCGGAACCCCTATTTGTTTATTTTTCTAAATACATTCAAATATGTATCCGCTCATGAG
ACAATAACCCTGATAAATGCTTCAATAATATTGAAAAAGGAAGAGTATGAGTATTCAACATTTCCGTGTC
GCCCTTATTCCCTTTTTTGCGGCATTTTGCCTTCCTGTTTTTGCTCACCCAGAAACGCTGGTGAAAGTAA
AAGATGCTGAAGATCAGTTGGGTGCACGAGTGGGTTACATCGAACTGGATCTCAACAGCGGTAAGATCCT
TGAGAGTTTTCGCCCCGAAGAACGTTTTCCAATGATGAGCACTTTTAAAGTTCTGCTATGTGGCGCGGTA
TTATCCCGTATTGACGCCGGGCAAGAGCAACTCGGTCGCCGCATACACTATTCTCAGAATGACTTGGTTG
AGTACTCACCAGTCACAGAAAAGCATCTTACGGATGGCATGACAGTAAGAGAATTATGCAGTGCTGCCAT
AACCATGAGTGATAACACTGCGGCCAACTTACTTCTGACAACGATCGGAGGACCGAAGGAGCTAACCGCT
TTTTTGCACAACATGGGGGATCATGTAACTCGCCTTGATCGTTGGGAACCGGAGCTGAATGAAGCCATAC
CAAACGACGAGCGTGACACCACGATGCCTGTAGCAATGGCAACAACGTTGCGCAAACTATTAACTGGCGA
ACTACTTACTCTAGCTTCCCGGCAACAATTAATAGACTGGATGGAGGCGGATAAAGTTGCAGGACCACTT
CTGCGCTCGGCCCTTCCGGCTGGCTGGTTTATTGCTGATAAATCTGGAGCCGGTGAGCGTGGGTCTCGCG
GTATCATTGCAGCACTGGGGCCAGATGGTAAGCCCTCCCGTATCGTAGTTATCTACACGACGGGGAGTCA
GGCAACTATGGATGAACGAAATAGACAGATCGCTGAGATAGGTGCCTCACTGATTAAGCATTGGTAACTG
TCAGACCAAGTTTACTCATATATACTTTAGATTGATTTAAAACTTCATTTTTAATTTAAAAGGATCTAGG
TGAAGATCCTTTTTGATAATCTCATGACCAAAATCCCTTAACGTGAGTTTTCGTTCCACTGAGCGTCAGA
CCCCGTAGAAAAGATCAAAGGATCTTCTTGAGATCCTTTTTTTCTGCGCGTAATCTGCTGCTTGCAAACA
AAAAAACCACCGCTACCAGCGGTGGTTTGTTTGCCGGATCAAGAGCTACCAACTCTTTTTCCGAAGGTAA
CTGGCTTCAGCAGAGCGCAGATACCAAATACTGTTCTTCTAGTGTAGCCGTAGTTAGGCCACCACTTCAA
GAACTCTGTAGCACCGCCTACATACCTCGCTCTGCTAATCCTGTTACCAGTGGCTGCTGCCAGTGGCGAT
AAGTCGTGTCTTACCGGGTTGGACTCAAGACGATAGTTACCGGATAAGGCGCAGCGGTCGGGCTGAACGG
GGGGTTCGTGCACACAGCCCAGCTTGGAGCGAACGACCTACACCGAACTGAGATACCTACAGCGTGAGCT
ATGAGAAAGCGCCACGCTTCCCGAAGGGAGAAAGGCGGACAGGTATCCGGTAAGCGGCAGGGTCGGAACA
GGAGAGCGCACGAGGGAGCTTCCAGGGGGAAACGCCTGGTATCTTTATAGTCCTGTCGGGTTTCGCCACC
TCTGACTTGAGCGTCGATTTTTGTGATGCTCGTCAGGGGGGCGGAGCCTATGGAAAAACGCCAGCAACGC
GGCCTTTTTACGGTTCCTGGCCTTTTGCTGGCCTTTTGCTCACATGTTCTTTCCTGCGTTATCCCCTGAT
TCTGTGGATAACCGTATTACCGCCTTTGAGTGAGCTGATACCGCTCGCCGCAGCCGAACGACCGAGCGCA
GCGAGTCAGTGAGCGAGGAAGCGGAAGAGCGCCCAATACGCAAACCGCCTCTCCCCGCGCGTTGGCCGAT
TCATTAATGCAGCTGGCACGACAGGTTTCCCGACTGGAAAGCGGGCAGTGAGCGCAACGCAATTAATGTG
AGTTAGCTCACTCATTAGGCACCCCAGGCTTTACACTTTATGCTTCCGGCTCGTATGTTGTGTGGAATTG
TGAGCGGATAACAATTTCACACAGGAAACAGCTATGACCATGATTACGCCAAGCGCGCAATTAACCCTCA
CTAAAGGGAACAAAAGCTGGAGCTGCAAGC
Features (pLannotate 1.2.2; 31 found; start..end, strand, type, name):
      5..231     +  promoter       RSV promoter: Rous sarcoma virus enhancer/promoter
    232..412     +  LTR            5' LTR (truncated): truncated 5' long terminal repeat (LTR) from HIV-1
    459..584     +  misc_feature   HIV-1 Ψ: packaging signal of human immunodeficiency virus type 1
    568..931     +  CDS            HIV-1 gag (fragment): gag protein from human immunodeficiency virus 1; gag
   1077..1310    +  misc_feature   RRE: The Rev response element (RRE) of HIV-1 allows for Rev-dependent mRNA export from the nucleus to the cytoplasm.
   1687..1713    +  CDS            Rev (fragment): human immunodeficiency virus 1 (HIV-1) Rev protein; rev; enhances nuclear export of unspliced and incompletely spliced viral mRNAs
   1720..1743    +  promoter       SV40 promoter (fragment): SV40 early promoter
   1744..1815    +  promoter       SV40 promoter (fragment): SV40 enhancer and early promoter
   1839..1974    +  rep_origin     SV40 ori: SV40 origin of replication
   2020..2616    +  CDS            PuroR (fragment): puromycin N-acetyltransferase; pac from Streptomyces; confers resistance to puromycin
   2665..2782    +  misc_feature   cPPT/CTS: central polypurine tract and central termination sequence of HIV-1
   2847..2913    +  CDS            small t antigen (fragment): SV40 (simian virus 40) small t antigen
   2920..4098    +  promoter       EF-1α promoter: strong constitutive promoter for human elongation factor EF-1α
   4115..6232    +  CDS            BCL6 (sequence partly withheld): BCL6_HUMAN - Also known as BCL5, LAZ3, ZBTB27, ZNF51. Experimental evidence at protein level: Swiss-Prot protein existence level 1. Transcriptional repressor mainly required for germinal center (GC) formation and antibody affinity maturation which has different mechanisms of action specific to the lineage and biological functions. Forms complexes with different corepressors and histone deacetylases to repress the transcriptional expression of different subsets of target genes. Represses its target genes by binding directly to the DNA sequence 5'-TTCCTAGAA-3' (BCL6-binding site) or indirectly b
   6248..6301    +  promoter       U6 promoter (fragment): RNA polymerase III promoter for human U6 snRNA
   6343..6931    +  misc_feature   WPRE: woodchuck hepatitis virus posttranscriptional regulatory element
   6982..7001    +  misc_feature   cPPT/CTS (fragment): central polypurine tract and central termination sequence of HIV-1
   7003..7236    +  LTR            3' LTR (ΔU3): self-inactivating 3' long terminal repeat (LTR) from HIV-1
   7314..7435    +  polyA_signal   SV40 poly(A) signal: SV40 polyadenylation signal
   7475..7610    +  rep_origin     SV40 ori: SV40 origin of replication
   7631..7649    -  promoter       T7 promoter: promoter for bacteriophage T7 RNA polymerase
   7657..7812    +  CDS            lacZα (fragment): LacZα fragment of β-galactosidase; lacZ fragment
   7817..8245    +  rep_origin     f1 ori (sequence partly withheld): f1 bacteriophage origin of replication; arrow indicates direction of (+) strand synthesis
   8298..8402    +  promoter       AmpR promoter: bla
   8403..9263    +  CDS            AmpR: β-lactamase; bla; confers resistance to ampicillin, carbenicillin, and related antibiotics
   9434..10022   +  rep_origin     ori: high-copy-number ColE1/pMB1/pBR322/pUC origin of replication
  10205..10297   +  CDS            lacI (fragment): lac repressor; lacI; The lac repressor binds to the lac operator to inhibit transcription in E. coli. This inhibition can be relieved by adding lactose or isopropyl-β-D-thiogalactopyranoside (IPTG).
  10310..10331   +  protein_bind   CAP binding site: CAP binding activates transcription in the presence of cAMP. E. coli catabolite activator protein
  10346..10376   +  promoter       lac promoter: promoter for the E. coli lac operon
  10384..10400   +  protein_bind   lac operator: The lac repressor binds to the lac operator to inhibit transcription in E. coli. This inhibition can be relieved by adding lactose or isopropyl-β-D-thiogalactopyranoside (IPTG). lac repressor encoded by lacI
  10445..10463   +  promoter       T3 promoter: promoter for bacteriophage T3 RNA polymerase
