[The description below was written by a language model from this plasmid's Addgene catalogue record and pLannotate feature annotations shown in this document.]
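Description:
TFORF2053 is a lentiviral mammalian expression plasmid built on the pLX_TRC317 backbone and carrying the human BCL6 open reading frame. It belongs to a barcoded transcription factor ORF collection designed for overexpression screens. In bacteria it is maintained through a high-copy ColE1/pUC-type origin and selected with ampicillin via the β-lactamase gene. An f1 origin and remnants of a lac/lacZα cloning region, flanked by T7 and T3 promoters, are also present in the backbone. The depositor notes that the plasmid can recombine, which is common for LTR-containing vectors.

The viral portion has a third-generation, self-inactivating layout. An RSV promoter drives a truncated HIV-1 5' LTR, followed by the Ψ packaging signal with a partial gag sequence, the Rev response element, a cPPT/CTS and a ΔU3 3' LTR, with an SV40 polyadenylation signal downstream. Within the transfer region, an SV40 early promoter/origin segment sits upstream of the puromycin N-acetyltransferase gene, allowing selection of transduced cells. A separate EF-1α promoter drives BCL6, a transcriptional repressor best known for its role in germinal centre formation. A WPRE downstream of the ORF enhances transcript expression.

According to the record, each ORF in the collection is paired with a unique 24-bp barcode so that transcription factors can be identified in pooled screens. The barcode itself is not annotated in the feature table. The short U6 promoter fragment detected between the ORF and the WPRE is probably only a residual or primer-binding sequence, since no functional Pol III cassette is annotated. The ORF was produced by gene synthesis and corresponds to several listed BCL6 transcript isoforms. The construct is intended for constitutive BCL6 overexpression, for example in directed differentiation studies.
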