Addgene plasmid #142912: TFORF2053
Purpose: Lentiviral vector for overexpressing transcription factor ORFs with unique 24-bp barcodes. Barcodes facilitate identification of transcription factors in pooled screens.
Depositing lab: Feng Zhang. Depositing organization: Broad Institute. Publication: A transcription factor atlas of directed differentiation. Joung J, Ma S, Tay T, Geiger-Schuller KR, Kirchgatterer PC, Verdine VK, Guo B, Arias-Garcia MA, Allen WE, Singh A, Kuksenko O, Abudayyeh OO, Gootenberg JS, Fu Z, Macrae RK, Buenrostro JD, Regev A, Zhang F. Cell. 2023 Jan 5;186(1):209-229.e26. doi: 10.1016/j.cell.2022.11.026. PubMed 36608654.
Backbone
  Vector backbone: pLX_TRC317
  Backbone manufacturer: Broad Institute Genetic Perturbation Platform
  Backbone size w/o insert (bp): 8264
  Vector type: Mammalian Expression, Lentiviral
  Selectable markers: Puromycin
Growth in bacteria
  Bacterial resistance: Ampicillin, 100 μg/mL
  Growth temperature: 37°C
  Growth strain: NEB Stable
  Copy number: High Copy
Gene/Insert
  Gene/Insert name: BCL6
  Species: H. sapiens (human)
  Insert size (bp): 2222
  Entrez Gene: BCL6 (a.k.a. BCL5, BCL6A, LAZ3, ZBTB27, ZNF51)
  Promoter: EF1a
  Cloning method: Unknown
  Sequencing primers: 5′ GGGTGGAGACTGAAGTTAGGCCAG; 3′ CACATAGCGTAAAAGGAGCAACATAG
Terms and licenses: Academic/Nonprofit Terms; Industry Terms: Not Available to Industry
Depositor comments: NM_001130845,NM_001706,XM_005247694,ENST00000406870,ENST00000232014 . The transcription factor ORF portion of this plasmid was synthesized by Genewiz. Please test multiple small colonies in case of plasmid recombination. To make this collection available in a timely manner, a portion of this collection was not fully sequenced by Addgene. If an Addgene verified full plasmid sequence is not available, please contact us prior to placing an order to request the full sequence.
How to cite: TFORF2053 was a gift from Feng Zhang (Addgene plasmid # 142912 ; http://n2t.net/addgene:142912 ; RRID:Addgene_142912)
