>Addgene plasmid #142912 | TFORF2053 | depositor partial sequence | sequence record 280874 | Insert
ACCGCCACCATGGCCTCGCCGGCT
[372 nt withheld, positions 25-396]
GCAGAGATGGTTTCTGCCATCAAGCCTCCTCGTGAAGAGTTCCTCAACAGCCGGATGCTGATGCCCCAAG
ACATCATGGCCTATCGGGGTCGTGAGGTGGTGGAGAACAACCTGCCACTGAGGAGCGCCCCTGGGTGTGA
GAGCAGAGCCTTTGCCCCCAGCCTGTACAGTGGCCTGTCCACACCGCCAGCCTCTTATTCCATGTACAGC
CACCTCCCTGTCAGCAGCCTCCTCTTCTCCGATGAGGAGTTTCGGGATGTCCGGATGCCTGTGGCCAACC
CCTTCCCCAAGGAGCGGGCACTCCCATGTGATAGTGCCAGGCCAGTCCCTGGTGAGTACAGCCGGCCGAC
TTTGGAGGTGTCCCCCAATGTGTGCCACAGCAATATCTATTCACCCAAGGAAACAATCCCAGAAGAGGCA
CGAAGTGATATGCACTACAGTGTGGCTGAGGGCCTCAAACCTGCTGCCCCCTCAGCCCGAAATGCCCCCT
ACTTCCCTTGTGACAAGGCCAGCAAAGAAGAAGAGAGACCCTCCTCGGAAGATGAGATTGCCCTGCATTT
CGAGCCCCCCAATGCACCCCTGAACCGGAAGGGTCTGGTTAGTCCACAGAGCCCCCAGAAATCTGACTGC
CAGCCCAACTCGCCCACAGAGTCCTGCAGCAGTAAGAATGCCTGCATCCTCCAGGCTTCTGGCTCCCCTC
CAGCCAAGAGCCCCACTGACCCCAAAGCCTGCAACTGGAAGAAATACAAGTTCATCGTGCTCAACAGCCT
CAACCAGAATGCCAAACCAGAGGGGCCTGAGCAGGCTGAGCTGGGCCGCCTTTCCCCACGAGCCTACACG
GCCCCACCTGCCTGCCAGCCACCCATGGAGCCTGAGAACCTTGACCTCCAGTCCCCAACCAAGCTGAGTG
CCAGCGGGGAGGACTCCACCATCCCACAAGCCAGCCGGCTCAATAACATCGTTAACAGGTCCATGACGGG
CTCTCCCCGCAGCAGCAGCGAGAGCCACTCACCACTCTACATGCACCCCCCGAAGTGCACGTCCTGCGGC
TCTCAGTCCCCACAGCATGCAGAGATGTGCCTCCACACCGCTGGCCCCACGTTCCCTGAGGAGATGGGAG
AGACCCAGTCTGAGTACTCAGATTCTAGCTGTGAGAACGGGGCCTTCTTCTGCAATGAGTGTGACTGCCG
CTTCTCTGAGGAGGCCTCACTCAAGAGGCACACGCTGCAGACCCACAGTGACAAACCCTACAAGTGTGAC
CGCTGCCAGGCCTCCTTCCGCTACAAGGGCAACCTCGCCAGCCACAAGACCGTCCATACCGGTGAGAAAC
CCTATCGTTGCAACATCTGTGGGGCCCAGTTCAACCGGCCAGCCAACCTGAAAACCCACACTCGAATTCA
CTCTGGAGAGAAGCCCTACAAATGCGAAACCTGCGGAGCCAGATTTGTACAGGTGGCCCACCTCCGTGCC
CATGTGCTTATCCACACTGGTGAGAAGCCCTATCCCTGTGAAATCTGTGGCACCCGTTTCCGGCACCTTC
AGACTCTGAAGAGCCACCTGCGAATCCACACAGGAGAGAAACCTTACCATTGTGAGAAGTGTAACCTGCA
TTTCCGTCACAAAAGCCAGCTGCGACTTCACTTGCGCCAGAAGCATGGCGCCATCACCAACACCAAGGTG
CAATACCGCGTGTCAGCCACTGACCTGCCTCCGGAGCTCCCCAAAGCCTGCTAGTAATGAACTAGTCCGT
AACTTGAAAGTATTTCGATTTCTTGGCTTTATATATCTTGTGGAAAGGACGATCGCATCCGCGACAGACG
CATGTG
