>Addgene plasmid #142912 | TFORF2053 | depositor partial sequence | sequence record 280875 | Barcode
TCGCATCCGCGACAGACGCATGTG
